>Addgene plasmid #19743 | hBax S184E C3-EGFP | depositor partial sequence | sequence record 9350 | Author sequence
TTACTTTAAGCTGATCGTGACGCCGCCGGGACCTCTCGGCATGGAACGAGCTGTACAAGTACTCAGATCT
CGAGCTCAAGCTTATGGACGGGTCCGGGGAGCAGCCCAGAGGCGGGGGGCCCACCAGCTCTGAGCAGATC
ATGAAGACAGGGGCCCTTTTGCTTCAGGGTTTCATCCAGGATCGAGCAGGGCGAATGGGGGGGGAGGCAC
CCGAGCTGGCCCTGGACCCGGTGCCTCAGGATGCGTCCACCAAGAAGCTGAGCGAGTGTCTCAAGCGCAT
CGGGGACGAACTGGACAGTAACATGGAGCTGCAGAGGATGATTGCCGCCGTGGACACAGACTCCCCCCGA
GAGGTCTTTTTCCGAGTGGCAGCTGACATGTTTTCTGACGGCAACTTCAACTGGGGCCGGGTTGTCGCCC
TTTTCTACTTTGCCAGCAAACTGGTGCTCAAGGCCCTGTGCACCAAGGTGCCGGAACTGATCAGAACCAT
CATGGGCTGGACATTGGACTTCCTCCGGGAGCGGCTGTTGGGCTGGATCCAAGACCAGGGTGGTTGGGAC
GGCCTCCTCTCCTACTTTGGGACGCCCACGTGGCAGACCGTGACCATCTTTGTGGCGGGAGTGCTCACCG
CCGAGCTCACCATCTGGAAGAAGATGGGCTGAGAATTCTGCAGTCGACGGTACCGCGGGCCCGGGATCCA
CCGGATCTAGATAACTGATCATAATCAGCCATACCACATTTGTAGAGGTTTTACTTGCTTTAAAAAACCT
CCCACACCTCCCCCTGAACCTGAAACATAAAATGAATGCAATTGTTGTTGTTAACTTGTTTATTGCAGCT
TATAATGGTTACAAATAAAGCAATAGCATCACAAATTTCACAAATAAAGCATTTTTTTCACTGCATTCTA
GTTGTGGTTTGTCCAAACTCATCAATGTATCTTAACGCGTAAATTTGTAAGCGTTAATATTTTGTTAAAA
TTCGCGTTAAATT
