>Addgene plasmid #19743 | hBax S184E C3-EGFP | addgene partial sequence | sequence record 25438 | 19743 with EGFP-C
NNNNNNNNNNNNCTCGGCNTGGACGAGCTGTACAAGTACTCAGATCTCGAGCTCAAGCTTATGGACGGGT
CCGGGGAGCAGCCCAGAGGCGGGGGGCCCACCAGCTCTGAGCAGATCATGAAGACAGGGGCCCTTTTGCT
TCAGGGTTTCATCCAGGATCGAGCAGGGCGAATGGGGGGGGAGGCACCCGAGCTGGCCCTGGACCCGGTG
CCTCAGGATGCGTCCACCAAGAAGCTGAGCGAGTGTCTCAAGCGCATCGGGGACGAACTGGACAGTAACA
TGGAGCTGCAGAGGATGATTGCCGCCGTGGACACAGACTCCCCCCGAGAGGTCTTTTTCCGAGTGGCAGC
TGACATGTTTTCTGACGGCAACTTCAACTGGGGCCGGGTTGTCGCCCTTTTCTACTTTGCCAGCAAACTG
GTGCTCAAGGCCCTGTGCACCAAGGTGCCGGAACTGATCAGAACCATCATGGGCTGGACATTGGACTTCC
TCCGGGAGCGGCTGTTGGGCTGGATCCAAGACCAGGGTGGTTGGGACGGCCTCCTCTCCTACTTTGGGAC
GCCCACGTGGCAGACCGTGACCATCTTTGTGGCGGGAGTGCTCACCGCCGAGCTCACCATCTGGAAGAAG
ATGGGCTGAGAATTCTGCAGTCGACGGTACCGCGGGCCCGGGATCCACCGGATCTAGATAACTGATCATA
ATCAGCCATACCACATTTGTAGAGNTNNNNNNNNNTTNAAAAAACCNCCCNCCCNCCCCCCNNNANNAAA
AAAAAAAAANNNNNNNANNNGNNGTTGNTNACTTGNTTATTNNNNCNTNATANNGGNNNNNNANAAAGNA
ATANCNTNCC
