[The description below was written by a language model from this plasmid's Addgene catalogue record.]
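Description:
hBax S184E C3-EGFP is a mammalian expression plasmid built on the C3-EGFP backbone (about 4.7 kb without insert) that produces human Bax as a fusion with green fluorescent protein. It is maintained in E. coli as a high-copy plasmid under kanamycin selection, and it carries a neomycin resistance marker so that transfected mammalian cells can be selected with G418. The record gives no feature table and does not name the promoter, the origins of replication or the polyadenylation signals, so these elements cannot be described beyond what the backbone name implies.

The insert is a 579 bp coding sequence for human BAX (BCL2-associated X protein, also called BCL2L4), cloned between HindIII and EcoRI sites that both remain intact. Because the GFP tag is supplied by the backbone upstream of the cloning site, the fluorescent protein sits at the N-terminus of Bax, leaving the Bax C-terminus free. The insert carries a point mutation changing serine 184 to glutamate, a residue near the C-terminal end of the protein; replacing serine with an acidic residue introduces a negative charge at that position.

The associated publication concerns how the conformation of the Bax C-terminus governs the protein's subcellular location and its role in cell death. This construct is therefore suited to live-cell or fixed-cell fluorescence imaging of where the S184E mutant localizes in transfected mammalian cells, and to comparing its distribution and pro-apoptotic activity with wild-type Bax or other C-terminal mutants expressed from the same vector. The record does not itself state the phenotype of this mutant.
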