Addgene plasmid #19743: hBax S184E C3-EGFP
Depositing lab: Richard Youle. Depositing organization: National Institute of Neurological Disorders and Strokes (NINDS). Publication: Conformation of the Bax C-terminus regulates subcellular location and cell death. Nechushtan A, Smith CL, Hsu YT, Youle RJ. EMBO J. 1999 May 4. 18(9):2330-41. 10.1093/emboj/18.9.2330 PubMed 10228148.
Backbone
  Vector backbone: C3-EGFP
  Backbone size w/o insert (bp): 4700
  Vector type: Mammalian Expression
  Selectable markers: Neomycin (select with G418)
Growth in bacteria
  Bacterial resistance: Kanamycin, 50 μg/mL
  Growth temperature: 37°C
  Growth strain: DH5alpha
  Copy number: High Copy
Gene/Insert
  Gene/Insert name: Bax S184E (alt name: BCL2-associated X protein)
  Species: H. sapiens (human)
  Insert size (bp): 579
  Mutation: changed Serine 184 to Glutamate
  GenBank ID: NM_138761
  Entrez Gene: BAX (a.k.a. BCL2L4)
  Tag / fusion protein: GFP (N terminal on backbone)
  Cloning method: Restriction Enzyme; 5′ cloning site HindIII (not destroyed); 3′ cloning site EcoRI (not destroyed)
  Sequencing primers: 5′ N/A
Terms and licenses: Academic/Nonprofit Terms; Industry Terms: Not Available to Industry
How to cite: hBax S184E C3-EGFP was a gift from Richard Youle (Addgene plasmid # 19743 ; http://n2t.net/addgene:19743 ; RRID:Addgene_19743)
